LOCUS       Exported 5073 bp ds-DNA circular SYN 12-MAY-2021
DEFINITION  synthetic circular DNA
ACCESSION   .
VERSION     .
KEYWORDS    pCAX APP C99
SOURCE      synthetic DNA construct
  ORGANISM  synthetic DNA construct
REFERENCE   1 (bases 1 to 5073)
  AUTHORS   Young-Pearse TL, Bai J, Chang R, Zheng JB, LoTurco JJ, Selkoe DJ
  TITLE     A critical function for beta-amyloid precursor protein in neuronal
            migration revealed by in utero RNA interference.
  JOURNAL   J Neurosci. 2007 Dec 26. 27(52):14459-69.
  PUBMED    18160654
REFERENCE   2 (bases 1 to 5073)
  AUTHORS   .
  TITLE     Direct Submission
  JOURNAL   Exported May 12, 2021 from SnapGene Server 1.1.58
            http://www.snapgene.com
FEATURES             Location/Qualifiers
     source          1..5073
                     /organism="synthetic DNA construct"
                     /mol_type="other DNA"
     primer_bind     810..832
                     /label=pCAGGS-5
                     /note="Chimeric intron in CAG promoter, forward primer"
     primer_bind     894..913
                     /label=pCAG-F
                     /note="Rabbit beta-globin intron, for pCAG plasmids,
                     forward primer"
     primer_bind     complement(1307..1326)
                     /label=Bglob-pA-R
                     /note="Rabbit beta-globin polyA region, reverse primer"
     polyA_signal    1372..1427
                     /label=-beta-globin poly(A) signal
                     /note="rabbit beta-globin polyadenylation signal (Gil and
                     Proudfoot, 1987)"
     primer_bind     complement(1426..1445)
                     /label=rbglobpA-R
                     /note="Rabbit beta-globin polyA, reverse primer. Also
                     called rb-glob-pA-term-R"
     primer_bind     complement(1788..1804)
                     /label=M13 rev
                     /note="common sequencing primer, one of multiple similar
                     variants"
     primer_bind     complement(1788..1804)
                     /label=M13 Reverse
                     /note="In lacZ gene. Also called M13-rev"
     primer_bind     complement(1801..1823)
                     /label=M13/pUC Reverse
                     /note="In lacZ gene"
     protein_bind    1812..1828
                     /label=lac operator
                     /bound_moiety="lac repressor encoded by lacI"
                     /note="The lac repressor binds to the lac operator to
                     inhibit transcription in E. coli. This inhibition can be
                     relieved by adding lactose or
                     isopropyl-beta-D-thiogalactopyranoside (IPTG)."
     promoter        complement(1836..1866)
                     /label=lac promoter
                     /note="promoter for the E. coli lac operon"
     protein_bind    1881..1902
                     /label=CAP binding site
                     /bound_moiety="E. coli catabolite activator protein"
                     /note="CAP binding activates transcription in the presence
                     of cAMP."
     promoter        1961..2156
                     /label=SV40 promoter
                     /note="SV40 early promoter"
     rep_origin      2007..2142
                     /label=SV40 ori
                     /note="SV40 origin of replication"
     primer_bind     2069..2088
                     /label=SV40pro-F
                     /note="SV40 promoter/origin, forward primer"
     polyA_signal    2162..2296
                     /label=SV40 poly(A) signal
                     /note="SV40 polyadenylation signal"
     primer_bind     complement(2199..2218)
                     /label=SV40pA-R
                     /note="SV40 polyA, reverse primer"
     primer_bind     2253..2272
                     /label=EBV-rev
                     /note="SV40 polyA terminator, reverse primer"
     primer_bind     complement(2364..2381)
                     /label=L4440
                     /note="L4440 vector, forward primer"
     rep_origin      complement(2535..3123)
                     /direction=LEFT
                     /label=ori
                     /note="high-copy-number ColE1/pMB1/pBR322/pUC origin of
                     replication"
     primer_bind     complement(2615..2634)
                     /label=pBR322ori-F
                     /note="pBR322 origin, forward primer"
     CDS             complement(3294..4154)
                     /codon_start=1
                     /gene="bla"
                     /product="beta-lactamase"
                     /label=AmpR
                     /note="confers resistance to ampicillin, carbenicillin, and
                     related antibiotics"
                     /translation="MSIQHFRVALIPFFAAFCLPVFAHPETLVKVKDAEDQLGARVGYI
                     ELDLNSGKILESFRPEERFPMMSTFKVLLCGAVLSRIDAGQEQLGRRIHYSQNDLVEYS
                     PVTEKHLTDGMTVRELCSAAITMSDNTAANLLLTTIGGPKELTAFLHNMGDHVTRLDRW
                     EPELNEAIPNDERDTTMPVAMATTLRKLLTGELLTLASRQQLIDWMEADKVAGPLLRSA
                     LPAGWFIADKSGAGERGSRGIIAALGPDGKPSRIVVIYTTGSQATMDERNRQIAEIGAS
                     LIKHW"
     primer_bind     3917..3936
                     /label=Amp-R
                     /note="Ampicillin resistance gene, reverse primer"
     promoter        complement(4155..4259)
                     /gene="bla"
                     /label=AmpR promoter
     enhancer        4290..4669
                     /label=CMV enhancer
                     /note="human cytomegalovirus immediate early enhancer"
     intron          4943..886
                     /label=chimeric intron
                     /note="chimera between introns from chicken beta-actin and
                     rabbit beta-globin"
ORIGIN
        1 ttagcgcttg gtttaatgac ggcttgtttc ttttctgtgg ctgcgtgaaa gccttgaggg
       61 gctccgggag ggccctttgt gcggggggag cggctcgggg ggtgcgtgcg tgtgtgtgtg
      121 cgtggggagc gccgcgtgcg gctccgcgct gcccggcggc tgtgagcgct gcgggcgcgg
      181 cgcggggctt tgtgcgctcc gcagtgtgcg cgaggggagc gcggccgggg gcggtgcccc
      241 gcggtgcggg gggggctgcg aggggaacaa aggctgcgtg cggggtgtgt gcgtgggggg
      301 gtgagcaggg ggtgtgggcg cgtcggtcgg gctgcaaccc cccctgcacc cccctccccg
      361 agttgctgag cacggcccgg cttcgggtgc ggggctccgt acggggcgtg gcgcggggct
      421 cgccgtgccg ggcggggggt ggcggcaggt gggggtgccg ggcggggcgg ggccgcctcg
      481 ggccggggag ggctcggggg aggggcgcgg cggcccccgg agcgccggcg gctgtcgagg
      541 cgcggcgagc cgcagccatt gccttttatg gtaatcgtgc gagagggcgc agggacttcc
      601 tttgtcccaa atctgtgcgg agccgaaatc tgggaggcgc cgccgcaccc cctctagcgg
      661 gcgcggggcg aagcggtgcg gcgccggcag gaaggaaatg ggcggggagg gccttcgtgc
      721 gtcgccgcgc cgccgtcccc ttctccctct ccagcctcgg ggctgtccgc ggggggacgg
      781 ctgccttcgg gggggacggg gcagggcggg gttcggcttc tggcgtgtga ccggcggctc
      841 tagagcctct gctaaccatg ttcatgcctt cttctttttc ctacagctcc tgggcaacgt
      901 gctggttatt gtgctgtctc atcattttgg caaagaattg gccgctcgag ccatgctgcc
      961 cggtttggca ctgctcctgc tggccgcctg gacggctcgg gcgnnnnnnn nnnnnnnnnn
     1021 nnnnnnnnnn nnnnnnnnnn nnnnnnnnnn nnnnnnnnnn nnnnnnnnnn nnnnnnnnnn
     1081 nnnnnnnnnn nnnnnnnnnn nnnnnnnnnn nnnnnnnnnn nnnnnnnnna cagtgatcgt
     1141 catcaccttg gtgatgctga agaagaaaca gtacacatcc attcatcatg gtgtggtgga
     1201 ggttgacgcc gctgtcaccc cagaggagcg ccacctgtcc aagatgcagc agaacggcta
     1261 cgaaaatcca acctacaagt tctttgagca gatgcagaat tagagatctt tttccctctg
     1321 ccaaaaatta tggggacatc atgaagcccc ttgagcatct gacttctggc taataaagga
     1381 aatttatttt cattgcaata gtgtgttgga attttttgtg tctctcactc ggaaggacat
     1441 atgggagggc aaatcattta aaacatcaga atgagtattt ggtttagagt ttggcaacat
     1501 atgcccatat gctggctgcc atgaacaaag gttggctata aagaggtcat cagtatatga
     1561 aacagccccc tgctgtccat tccttattcc atagaaaagc cttgacttga ggttagattt
     1621 tttttatatt ttgttttgtg ttattttttt ctttaacatc cctaaaattt tccttacatg
     1681 ttttactagc cagatttttc ctcctctcct gactactccc agtcatagct gtccctcttc
     1741 tcttatggag atccctcgac ctgcagccca agcttggcgt aatcatggtc atagctgttt
     1801 cctgtgtgaa attgttatcc gctcacaatt ccacacaaca tacgagccgg aagcataaag
     1861 tgtaaagcct ggggtgccta atgagtgagc taactcacat taattgcgtt gcgctcactg
     1921 cccgctttcc agtcgggaaa cctgtcgtgc cagcggatcc gcatctcaat tagtcagcaa
     1981 ccatagtccc gcccctaact ccgcccatcc cgcccctaac tccgcccagt tccgcccatt
     2041 ctccgcccca tggctgacta atttttttta tttatgcaga ggccgaggcc gcctcggcct
     2101 ctgagctatt ccagaagtag tgaggaggct tttttggagg cctaggcttt tgcaaaaagc
     2161 taacttgttt attgcagctt ataatggtta caaataaagc aatagcatca caaatttcac
     2221 aaataaagca tttttttcac tgcattctag ttgtggtttg tccaaactca tcaatgtatc
     2281 ttatcatgtc tggatccgct gcattaatga atcggccaac gcgcggggag aggcggtttg
     2341 cgtattgggc gctcttccgc ttcctcgctc actgactcgc tgcgctcggt cgttcggctg
     2401 cggcgagcgg tatcagctca ctcaaaggcg gtaatacggt tatccacaga atcaggggat
     2461 aacgcaggaa agaacatgtg agcaaaaggc cagcaaaagg ccaggaaccg taaaaaggcc
     2521 gcgttgctgg cgtttttcca taggctccgc ccccctgacg agcatcacaa aaatcgacgc
     2581 tcaagtcaga ggtggcgaaa cccgacagga ctataaagat accaggcgtt tccccctgga
     2641 agctccctcg tgcgctctcc tgttccgacc ctgccgctta ccggatacct gtccgccttt
     2701 ctcccttcgg gaagcgtggc gctttctcat agctcacgct gtaggtatct cagttcggtg
     2761 taggtcgttc gctccaagct gggctgtgtg cacgaacccc ccgttcagcc cgaccgctgc
     2821 gccttatccg gtaactatcg tcttgagtcc aacccggtaa gacacgactt atcgccactg
     2881 gcagcagcca ctggtaacag gattagcaga gcgaggtatg taggcggtgc tacagagttc
     2941 ttgaagtggt ggcctaacta cggctacact agaagaacag tatttggtat ctgcgctctg
     3001 ctgaagccag ttaccttcgg aaaaagagtt ggtagctctt gatccggcaa acaaaccacc
     3061 gctggtagcg gtggtttttt tgtttgcaag cagcagatta cgcgcagaaa aaaaggatct
     3121 caagaagatc ctttgatctt ttctacgggg tctgacgctc agtggaacga aaactcacgt
     3181 taagggattt tggtcatgag attatcaaaa aggatcttca cctagatcct tttaaattaa
     3241 aaatgaagtt ttaaatcaat ctaaagtata tatgagtaaa cttggtctga cagttaccaa
     3301 tgcttaatca gtgaggcacc tatctcagcg atctgtctat ttcgttcatc catagttgcc
     3361 tgactccccg tcgtgtagat aactacgata cgggagggct taccatctgg ccccagtgct
     3421 gcaatgatac cgcgagaccc acgctcaccg gctccagatt tatcagcaat aaaccagcca
     3481 gccggaaggg ccgagcgcag aagtggtcct gcaactttat ccgcctccat ccagtctatt
     3541 aattgttgcc gggaagctag agtaagtagt tcgccagtta atagtttgcg caacgttgtt
     3601 gccattgcta caggcatcgt ggtgtcacgc tcgtcgtttg gtatggcttc attcagctcc
     3661 ggttcccaac gatcaaggcg agttacatga tcccccatgt tgtgcaaaaa agcggttagc
     3721 tccttcggtc ctccgatcgt tgtcagaagt aagttggccg cagtgttatc actcatggtt
     3781 atggcagcac tgcataattc tcttactgtc atgccatccg taagatgctt ttctgtgact
     3841 ggtgagtact caaccaagtc attctgagaa tagtgtatgc ggcgaccgag ttgctcttgc
     3901 ccggcgtcaa tacgggataa taccgcgcca catagcagaa ctttaaaagt gctcatcatt
     3961 ggaaaacgtt cttcggggcg aaaactctca aggatcttac cgctgttgag atccagttcg
     4021 atgtaaccca ctcgtgcacc caactgatct tcagcatctt ttactttcac cagcgtttct
     4081 gggtgagcaa aaacaggaag gcaaaatgcc gcaaaaaagg gaataagggc gacacggaaa
     4141 tgttgaatac tcatactctt cctttttcaa tattattgaa gcatttatca gggttattgt
     4201 ctcatgagcg gatacatatt tgaatgtatt tagaaaaata aacaaatagg ggttccgcgc
     4261 acatttcccc gaaaagtgcc acctgggtcg acattgatta ttgactagtt attaatagta
     4321 atcaattacg gggtcattag ttcatagccc atatatggag ttccgcgtta cataacttac
     4381 ggtaaatggc ccgcctggct gaccgcccaa cgacccccgc ccattgacgt caataatgac
     4441 gtatgttccc atagtaacgc caatagggac tttccattga cgtcaatggg tggagtattt
     4501 acggtaaact gcccacttgg cagtacatca agtgtatcat atgccaagta cgccccctat
     4561 tgacgtcaat gacggtaaat ggcccgcctg gcattatgcc cagtacatga ccttatggga
     4621 ctttcctact tggcagtaca tctacgtatt agtcatcgct attaccatgg tcgaggtgag
     4681 ccccacgttc tgcttcactc tccccatctc ccccccctcc ccacccccaa ttttgtattt
     4741 atttattttt taattatttt gtgcagcgat gggggcgggg gggggggggg ggccaggcgg
     4801 ggcggggcgg ggcgaggggc ggggcggggc gaggcggaga ggtgcggcgg cagccaatca
     4861 gagcggcgcg ctccgaaagt ttccttttat ggcgaggcgg cggcggcggc ggccctataa
     4921 aaagcgaagc gcgcggcggg cgggagtcgc tgcgcgctgc cttcgccccg tgccccgctc
     4981 cgccgccgcc tcgcgccgcc cgccccggct ctgactgacc gcgttactcc cacaggtgag
     5041 cgggcgggac ggcccttctc ctccgggctg taa
//
