[The description below was written by a language model from this plasmid's Addgene catalogue record and the feature table of its GenBank file.]
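Description:
pCAX APP C99 is a mammalian expression plasmid built on the pCAX backbone, a pCAGGS-type vector. It carries a fragment of human amyloid precursor protein (APP) corresponding to C99, the membrane-bound C-terminal stub that remains after cleavage at the beta-secretase (BACE) site. The 297 bp insert was cloned between XhoI and BglII sites, both retained. In the annotated map it lies downstream of a CMV immediate-early enhancer and a chimeric chicken beta-actin/rabbit beta-globin intron, and upstream of a rabbit beta-globin polyadenylation signal. These are the hallmarks of a CAG-style cassette that gives strong, broadly active expression in mammalian cells, although the core promoter and the insert coding sequence are not themselves annotated in the feature table. The depositor notes that the insert carries an additional 83 amino acids of unknown composition at the N-terminus, with unknown consequences for function, so the encoded product may not be a clean C99 species.

The plasmid is propagated in E. coli through a high-copy ColE1/pUC-type origin and selected with ampicillin via the beta-lactamase gene. The backbone also contains remnants of the lac promoter/operator region and an SV40 early promoter/origin segment followed by an SV40 poly(A) signal. The SV40 origin can support episomal replication in cells expressing large T antigen. No mammalian selection marker or reporter is annotated.

The associated publication examined the role of APP in neuronal migration using in utero RNA interference. This suggests the construct served to express a defined APP fragment in that context, though the record does not spell out its exact experimental use.
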