Addgene plasmid #30146: pCAX APP C99
Depositing lab: Dennis Selkoe & Tracy Young-Pearse. Depositing organization: Brigham and Women's Hospital. Publication: A critical function for beta-amyloid precursor protein in neuronal migration revealed by in utero RNA interference. Young-Pearse TL, Bai J, Chang R, Zheng JB, LoTurco JJ, Selkoe DJ. J Neurosci. 2007 Dec 26. 27(52):14459-69. 10.1523/JNEUROSCI.4701-07.2007 PubMed 18160654.
Backbone
  Vector backbone: pCAX
  Backbone size w/o insert (bp): 4731
  Vector type: Mammalian Expression
Growth in bacteria
  Bacterial resistance: Ampicillin, 100 μg/mL
  Growth temperature: 37°C
  Growth strain: DH5alpha
  Copy number: High Copy
Gene/Insert
  Gene/Insert name: APP C99 (alt name: Amyloid Precursor Protien fragment)
  Species: H. sapiens (human)
  Insert size (bp): 297
  Mutation: C-terminal from BACE site of APP
  Entrez Gene: APP (a.k.a. AAA, ABETA, ABPP, AD1, APPI, CTFgamma, CVAP, PN-II, PN2, alpha-sAPP, preA4)
  Cloning method: Restriction Enzyme; 5′ cloning site XhoI (not destroyed); 3′ cloning site BglII (not destroyed)
  Sequencing primers: 5′ n/a
Terms and licenses: Academic/Nonprofit Terms; Industry Terms: Not Available to Industry
Depositor comments: The insert contains an additional 83 amino acids of unknown composition on the n-terminus. It is unknown whether these amino acids affect plasmid function.
How to cite: pCAX APP C99 was a gift from Dennis Selkoe & Tracy Young-Pearse (Addgene plasmid # 30146 ; http://n2t.net/addgene:30146 ; RRID:Addgene_30146)
